>Addgene plasmid #9023 | 1099 pcDNA GFP FKHR AAA | addgene full sequence | sequence record 205977 | Addgene NGS Result
GGGCCAGATATACGCGTTGACATTGATTATTGACTAGTTATTAATAGTAATCAATTACGGGGTCATTAGT
TCATAGCCCATATATGGAGTTCCGCGTTACATAACTTACGGTAAATGGCCCGCCTGGCTGACCGCCCAAC
GACCCCCGCCCATTGACGTCAATAATGACGTATGTTCCCATAGTAACGCCAATAGGGACTTTCCATTGAC
GTCAATGGGTGGAGTATTTACGGTAAACTGCCCACTTGGCAGTACATCAAGTGTATCATATGCCAAGTAC
GCCCCCTATTGACGTCAATGACGGTAAATGGCCCGCCTGGCATTATGCCCAGTACATGACCTTATGGGAC
TTTCCTACTTGGCAGTACATCTACGTATTAGTCATCGCTATTACCATGGTGATGCGGTTTTGGCAGTACA
TCAATGGGCGTGGATAGCGGTTTGACTCACGGGGATTTCCAAGTCTCCACCCCATTGACGTCAATGGGAG
TTTGTTTTGGCACCAAAATCAACGGGACTTTCCAAAATGTCGTAACAACTCCGCCCCATTGACGCAAATG
GGCGGTAGGCGTGTACGGTGGGAGGTCTATATAAGCAGAGCTCTCTGGCTAACTAGAGAACCCACTGCTT
ACTGGCTTATCGAAATTAATACGACTCACTATAGGGAGACCCAAGCTTGCCACCATGAGTAAAGGAGAAG
AACTCTTCACTGGAGTTGTCCCAATTCTTGTTGAATTAGATGGTGATGTTAATGGGCACAAATTTTCTGT
CAGTGGAGAGGGTGAAGGTGATGCAACATACGGAAAACTTACCCTTAAATTTATTTGCACTACTGGAAAA
CTACCTGTTCCATGGCCAACACTTGTCACTACTTTCACTTATGGTGTTCAGTGCTTTTCAAGATACCCGG
ATCATATGAAACGGCATGACTTTTTCAAGAGTGCCATGCCCGAAGGTTATGTACAGGAAAGAACTATATT
TTTCAAAGATGACGGGAACTACAAGACACGTGCTGAAGTCAAGTTTGAAGGTGATACCCTTGTTAATAGA
ATCGAGTTAAAAGGTATTGATTTTAAAGAAGATGGAAACATTCTTGGGCACAAATTGGAATACAACTATA
ACTCACACAATGTATACATCATGGCAGACAAACAAAAGAATGGAATCAAAGCTAACTTCAAAATTAGACA
CAACATTGAAGATGGAAGCGTTCAACTAGCAGACCATTATCAACAAAATACTCCAATTGGCGATGGCCCT
GTCCTTTTACCAGACAACCATTACCTGTCCACACAATCTGCCCTTTCGAAAGATCCCAACGAAAAGAGAG
ACCACATGGTCCTTCTTGAGTTTGTAACAGCTGCTGGGATTACACATGGCATGGATGAACTATACAAACA
GCAGCTTCAGGGATCCGAGCTCGGATCTGATGTCACCATGGCCGAGGCGCCTCAGGTGGTGGAGATCGAC
CCGGACTTCGAGCCGCTGCCCCGGCCGCGCTCGTGCGCCTGGCCGCTGCCCAGGCCGGAGTTTAGCCAGT
CCAACTCGGCCACCTCCAGCCCGGCGCCGTCGGGCAGCGCGGCTGCCAACCCCGACGCCGCGGCGGGCCT
GCCCTCGGCCTCGGCTGCCGCTGTCAGCGCCGACTTCATGAGCAACCTGAGCTTGCTGGAGGAGAGCGAG
GACTTCCCGCAGGCGCCCGGCTCCGTGGCGGCGGCGGTGGCGGCGGCGGCCGCCGCGGCCGCCACCGGGG
GGCTGTGCGGGGACTTCCAGGGCCCGGAGGCGGGCTGCCTGCACCCAGCGCCACCGCAGCCCCCGCCGCC
CGGGCCGCTGTCGCAGCACCCGCCGGTGCCCCCCGCCGCCGCTGGGCCGCTCGCGGGGCAGCCGCGCAAG
AGCAGCTCGTCCCGCCGCAACGCGTGGGGCAACCTGTCCTACGCCGACCTCATCACCAAGGCCATCGAGA
GCTCGGCGGAGAAGCGGCTCACGCTGTCGCAGATCTACGAGTGGATGGTCAAGAGCGTGCCCTACTTCAA
GGATAAGGGTGACAGCAACAGCTCGGCGGGCTGGAAGAATTCAATTCGTCATAATCTGTCCCTACACAGC
AAGTTCATTCGTGTGCAGAATGAAGGAACTGGAAAAAGTTCTTGGTGGATGCTCAATCCAGAGGGTGGCA
AGAGCGGGAAATCTCCTAGGAGAAGAGCTGCAGCCATGGACAACAACAGTAAATTTGCTAAGAGCCGAAG
CCGAGCTGCCAAGAAGAAAGCATCTCTCCAGTCTGGCCAGGAGGGTGCTGGGGACAGCCCTGGATCACAG
TTTTCCAAATGGCCTGCAAGCCCTGGCTCTCACAGCAATGATGACTTTGATAACTGGAGTACATTTCGCC
CTCGAACTAGCGCAAATGCTAGTACTATTAGTGGGAGACTCTCACCCATTATGACCGAACAGGATGATCT
TGGAGAAGGGGATGTGCATTCTATGGTGTACCCGCCATCTGCCGCAAAGATGGCCTCTACTTTACCCAGT
CTGTCTGAGATAAGCAATCCCGAAAACATGGAAAATCTTTTGGATAATCTCAACCTTCTCTCATCACCAA
CATCATTAACTGTTTCGACCCAGTCCTCACCTGGCACCATGATGCAGCAGACGCCGTGCTACTCGTTTGC
GCCACCAAACACCAGTTTGAATTCACCCAGCCCAAACTACCAAAAATATACATATGGCCAATCCAGCATG
AGCCCTTTGCCCCAGATGCCTATACAAACACTTCAGGACAATAAGTCGAGTTATGGAGGTATGAGTCAGT
ATAACTGTGCGCCTGGACTCTTGAAGGAGTTGCTGACTTCTGACTCTCCTCCCCATAATGACATTATGAC
ACCAGTTGATCCTGGGGTAGCCCAGCCCAACAGCCGGGTTCTGGGCCAGAACGTCATGATGGGCCCTAAT
TCGGTCATGTCAACCTATGGCAGCCAGGCATCTCATAACAAAATGATGAATCCCAGCTCCCATACCCACC
CTGGACATGCTCAGCAGACATCTGCAGTCAACGGGCGTCCCCTGCCCCACACGGTAAGCACCATGCCCCA
CACCTCGGGTATGAACCGCCTGACCCAAGTGAAGACACCTGTACAAGTGCCTCTGCCCCACCCCATGCAG
ATGAGTGCCCTGGGGGGCTACTCCTCCGTGAGCAGCTGCAATGGCTATGGCAGAATGGGCCTTCTCCACC
AGGAGAAGCTCCCAAGTGACTTGGATGGCATGTTCATTGAGCGCTTAGACTGTGACATGGAATCCATCAT
TCGGAATGACCTCATGGATGGAGATACATTGGATTTTAACTTTGACAATGTGTTGCCCAACCAAAGCTTC
CCACACAGTGTCAAGACAACGACACATAGCTGGGTGTCAGGCTGAGGGTTAGTGAGCAGGTTACACTTAA
AAGTTCGAGCATGCATCTAGAGGGCCCTATTCTATAGTGTCACCTAAATGCTAGAGCTCGCTGATCAGCC
TCGACTGTGCCTTCTAGTTGCCAGCCATCTGTTGTTTGCCCCTCCCCCGTGCCTTCCTTGACCCTGGAAG
GTGCCACTCCCACTGTCCTTTCCTAATAAAATGAGGAAATTGCATCGCATTGTCTGAGTAGGTGTCATTC
TATTCTGGGGGGTGGGGTGGGGCAGGACAGCAAGGGGGAGGATTGGGAAGACAATAGCAGGCATGCTGGG
GATGCGGTGGGCTCTATGGCTTCTGAGGCGGAAAGAACCAGCTGGGGCTCTAGGGGGTATCCCC
[124 nt withheld, positions 3775-3898]
C
[91 nt withheld, positions 3900-3990]
A
[49 nt withheld, positions 3992-4040]
CCTTTGACGTTGGAGTCCACGTTCTTT
[37 nt withheld, positions 4068-4104]
ACCCTATCTCGGTCTATTCTTTTGATTTATAAGGGATTTTGCCGATTTCGGCCTATTGGTTAAAAAATGA
GCTGATTTAACAAAAATTTAACGCGAATTAATTCTGTGGAATGTGTGTCAGTTAGGGTGTGGAAAGTCCC
CAGGCTCCCCAGCAGGCAGAAGTATGCAAAGCATGCATCTCAATTAGTCAGCAACCAGGTGTGGAAAGTC
CCCAGGCTCCCCAGCAGGCAGAAGTATGCAAAGCATGCATCTCAATTAGTCAGCAACCATAGTCCCGCCC
CTAACTCCGCCCATCCCGCCCCTAACTCCGCCCAGTTCCGCCCATTCTCCGCCCCATGGCTGACTAATTT
TTTTTATTTATGCAGAGGCCGAGGCCGCCTCTGCCTCTGAGCTATTCCAGAAGTAGTGAGGAGGCTTTTT
TGGAGGCCTAGGCTTTTGCAAAAAGCTCCCGGGAGCTTGTATATCCATTTTCGGATCTGATCAAGAGACA
GGATGAGGATCGTTTCGCATGATTGAACAAGATGGATTGCACGCAGGTTCTCCGGCCGCTTGGGTGGAGA
GGCTATTCGGCTATGACTGGGCACAACAGACAATCGGCTGCTCTGATGCCGCCGTGTTCCGGCTGTCAGC
GCAGGGGCGCCCGGTTCTTTTTGTCAAGACCGACCTGTCCGGTGCCCTGAATGAACTGCAGGACGAGGCA
GCGCGGCTATCGTGGCTGGCCACGACGGGCGTTCCTTGCGCAGCTGTGCTCGACGTTGTCACTGAAGCGG
GAAGGGACTGGCTGCTATTGGGCGAAGTGCCGGGGCAGGATCTCCTGTCATCTCACCTTGCTCCTGCCGA
GAAAGTATCCATCATGGCTGATGCAATGCGGCGGCTGCATACGCTTGATCCGGCTACCTGCCCATTCGAC
CACCAAGCGAAACATCGCATCGAGCGAGCACGTACTCGGATGGAAGCCGGTCTTGTCGATCAGGATGATC
TGGACGAAGAGCATCAGGGGCTCGCGCCAGCCGAACTGTTCGCCAGGCTCAAGGCGCGCATGCCCGACGG
CGAGGATCTCGTCGTGACCCATGGCGATGCCTGCTTGCCGAATATCATGGTGGAAAATGGCCGCTTTTCT
GGATTCATCGACTGTGGCCGGCTGGGTGTGGCGGACCGCTATCAGGACATAGCGTTGGCTACCCGTGATA
TTGCTGAAGAGCTTGGCGGCGAATGGGCTGACCGCTTCCTCGTGCTTTACGGTATCGCCGCTCCCGATTC
GCAGCGCATCGCCTTCTATCGCCTTCTTGACGAGTTCTTCTGAGCGGGACTCTGGGGTTCGAAATGACCG
ACCAAGCGACGCCCAACCTGCCATCACGAGATTTCGATTCCACCGCCGCCTTCTATGAAAGGTTGGGCTT
CGGAATCGTTTTCCGGGACGCCGGCTGGATGATCCTCCAGCGCGGGGATCTCATGCTGGAGTTCTTCGCC
CACCCCAACTTGTTTATTGCAGCTTATAATGGTTACAAATAAAGCAATAGCATCACAAATTTCACAAATA
AAGCATTTTTTTCACTGCATTCTAGTTGTGGTTTGTCCAAACTCATCAATGTATCTTATCATGTCTGTAT
ACCGTCGACCTCTAGCTAGAGCTTGGCGTAATCATGGTCATAGCTGTTTCCTGTGTGAAATTGTTATCCG
CTCACAATTCCACACAACATACGAGCCGGAAGCATAAAGTGTAAAGCCTGGGGTGCCTAATGAGTGAGCT
AACTCACATTAATTGCGTTGCGCTCACTGCCCGCTTTCCAGTCGGGAAACCTGTCGTGCCAGCTGCATTA
ATGAATCGGCCAACGCGCGGGGAGAGGCGGTTTGCGTATTGGGCGCTCTTCCGCTTCCTCGCTCACTGAC
TCGCTGCGCTCGGTCGTTCGGCTGCGGCGAGCGGTATCAGCTCACTCAAAGGCGGTAATACGGTTATCCA
CAGAATCAGGGGATAACGCAGGAAAGAACATGTGAGCAAAAGGCCAGCAAAAGGCCAGGAACCGTAAAAA
GGCCGCGTTGCTGGCGTTTTTCCATAGGCTCCGCCCCCCTGACGAGCATCACAAAAATCGACGCTCAAGT
CAGAGGTGGCGAAACCCGACAGGACTATAAAGATACCAGGCGTTTCCCCCTGGAAGCTCCCTCGTGCGCT
CTCCTGTTCCGACCCTGCCGCTTACCGGATACCTGTCCGCCTTTCTCCCTTCGGGAAGCGTGGCGCTTTC
TCATAGCTCACGCTGTAGGTATCTCAGTTCGGTGTAGGTCGTTCGCTCCAAGCTGGGCTGTGTGCACGAA
CCCCCCGTTCAGCCCGACCGCTGCGCCTTATCCGGTAACTATCGTCTTGAGTCCAACCCGGTAAGACACG
ACTTATCGCCACTGGCAGCAGCCACTGGTAACAGGATTAGCAGAGCGAGGTATGTAGGCGGTGCTACAGA
GTTCTTGAAGTGGTGGCCTAACTACGGCTACACTAGAAGAACAGTATTTGGTATCTGCGCTCTGCTGAAG
CCAGTTACCTTCGGAAAAAGAGTTGGTAGCTCTTGATCCGGCAAACAAACCACCGCTGGTAGCGGTGGTT
TTTTTGTTTGCAAGCAGCAGATTACGCGCAGAAAAAAAGGATCTCAAGAAGATCCTTTGATCTTTTCTAC
GGGGTCTGACGCTCAGTGGAACGAAAACTCACGTTAAGGGATTTTGGTCATGAGATTATCAAAAAGGATC
TTCACCTAGATCCTTTTAAATTAAAAATGAAGTTTTAAATCAATCTAAAGTATATATGAGTAAACTTGGT
CTGACAGTTACCAATGCTTAATCAGTGAGGCACCTATCTCAGCGATCTGTCTATTTCGTTCATCCATAGT
TGCCTGACTCCCCGTCGTGTAGATAACTACGATACGGGAGGGCTTACCATCTGGCCCCAGTGCTGCAATG
ATACCGCGAGACCCACGCTCACCGGCTCCAGATTTATCAGCAATAAACCAGCCAGCCGGAAGGGCCGAGC
GCAGAAGTGGTCCTGCAACTTTATCCGCCTCCATCCAGTCTATTAATTGTTGCCGGGAAGCTAGAGTAAG
TAGTTCGCCAGTTAATAGTTTGCGCAACGTTGTTGCCATTGCTACAGGCATCGTGGTGTCACGCTCGTCG
TTTGGTATGGCTTCATTCAGCTCCGGTTCCCAACGATCAAGGCGAGTTACATGATCCCCCATGTTGTGCA
AAAAAGCGGTTAGCTCCTTCGGTCCTCCGATCGTTGTCAGAAGTAAGTTGGCCGCAGTGTTATCACTCAT
GGTTATGGCAGCACTGCATAATTCTCTTACTGTCATGCCATCCGTAAGATGCTTTTCTGTGACTGGTGAG
TACTCAACCAAGTCATTCTGAGAATAGTGTATGCGGCGACCGAGTTGCTCTTGCCCGGCGTCAATACGGG
ATAATACCGCGCCACATAGCAGAACTTTAAAAGTGCTCATCATTGGAAAACGTTCTTCGGGGCGAAAACT
CTCAAGGATCTTACCGCTGTTGAGATCCAGTTCGATGTAACCCACTCGTGCACCCAACTGATCTTCAGCA
TCTTTTACTTTCACCAGCGTTTCTGGGTGAGCAAAAACAGGAAGGCAAAATGCCGCAAAAAAGGGAATAA
GGGCGACACGGAAATGTTGAATACTCATACTCTTCCTTTTTCAATATTATTGAAGCATTTATCAGGGTTA
TTGTCTCATGAGCGGATACATATTTGAATGTATTTAGAAAAATAAACAAATAGGGGTTCCGCGCACATTT
CCCCGAAAAGTGCCACCTGACGTCGACGGATCGGGAGATCTCCCGATCCCCTATGGTGCACTCTCAGTAC
AATCTGCTCTGATGCCGCATAGTTAAGCCAGTATCTGCTCCCTGCTTGTGTGTTGGAGGTCGCTGAGTAG
TGCGCGAGCAAAATTTAAGCTACAACAAGGCAAGGCTTGACCGACAATTGCATGAAGAATCTGCTTAGGG
TTAGGCGTTTTGCGCTGCTTCGCGATGTAC
Features (pLannotate 1.2.2; 22 found; start..end, strand, type, name):
     19..398     +  enhancer       CMV enhancer: human cytomegalovirus immediate early enhancer
    399..602     +  promoter       CMV promoter: human cytomegalovirus (CMV) immediate early promoter
    598..631     +  LTR            5' LTR (truncated) (fragment): truncated 5' long terminal repeat (LTR) from HIV-1
    647..665     +  promoter       T7 promoter: promoter for bacteriophage T7 RNA polymerase
    685..1398    +  CDS            GFP (S65T): GFP (S65T) is a basic (constitutively fluorescent) green fluorescent protein published in 1995, derived from Aequorea victoria.
   1438..3402    +  CDS            FOXO1: FOXO1_HUMAN - Also known as FKHR, FOXO1A. Experimental evidence at protein level: Swiss-Prot protein existence level 1. Transcription factor that is the main target of insulin signaling and regulates metabolic homeostasis in response to oxidative stress (PubMed:10358076, PubMed:12228231, PubMed:15220471, PubMed:15890677, PubMed:18356527, PubMed:19221179, PubMed:20543840, PubMed:21245099). Binds to the insulin response element (IRE) with consensus sequence 5'-TT[G/A]TTTTG-3' and the related Daf-16 family binding element (DBE) with consensus sequence 5'-TT[G/A]TTTAC-3' (PubMed:10358076). Activit
   3461..3479    -  promoter       SP6 promoter: promoter for bacteriophage SP6 RNA polymerase
   3505..3729    +  polyA_signal   bGH poly(A) signal: bovine growth hormone polyadenylation signal
   3733..3754    +  promoter       SV40 promoter (fragment): SV40 enhancer and early promoter
   3775..4203    +  rep_origin     f1 ori (sequence partly withheld): f1 bacteriophage origin of replication; arrow indicates direction of (+) strand synthesis
   4217..4546    +  promoter       SV40 promoter: SV40 enhancer and early promoter
   4613..5404    +  CDS            neo: KKA2_KLEPN - Also known as kan, nptII. Experimental evidence at protein level: Swiss-Prot protein existence level 1. Resistance to kanamycin, neomycin, paromomycin, ribostamycin, butirosin and gentamicin B. From Klebsiella pneumoniae.
   5428..5586    +  CDS            ble (fragment): BLE_KLEPN - Experimental evidence at protein level: Swiss-Prot protein existence level 1. Binding protein with a strong affinity to the bleomycin family of antibiotics. Binds to CL990; an antimitotic-antibiotic compound. From Klebsiella pneumoniae.
   5581..5702    +  polyA_signal   SV40 poly(A) signal: SV40 polyadenylation signal
   5775..5791    -  protein_bind   lac operator: The lac repressor binds to the lac operator to inhibit transcription in E. coli. This inhibition can be relieved by adding lactose or isopropyl-β-D-thiogalactopyranoside (IPTG). lac repressor encoded by lacI
   5799..5829    -  promoter       lac promoter: promoter for the E. coli lac operon
   5844..5865    -  protein_bind   CAP binding site: CAP binding activates transcription in the presence of cAMP. E. coli catabolite activator protein
   5878..5970    -  CDS            lacI (fragment): lac repressor; lacI; The lac repressor binds to the lac operator to inhibit transcription in E. coli. This inhibition can be relieved by adding lactose or isopropyl-β-D-thiogalactopyranoside (IPTG).
   6153..6741    -  rep_origin     ori: high-copy-number ColE1/pMB1/pBR322/pUC origin of replication
   6912..7772    -  CDS            AmpR: β-lactamase; bla; confers resistance to ampicillin, carbenicillin, and related antibiotics
   7773..7877    -  promoter       AmpR promoter: bla
   7936..7988    -  misc_feature   bom (fragment): basis of mobility region from pBR322
