[The description below was written by a language model from this plasmid's Addgene catalogue record and pLannotate feature annotations shown in this document.]
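Description:
1099 pcDNA GFP FKHR AAA is a mammalian expression plasmid built on the pcDNA3 backbone, about 8.1 kb in the sequenced record. It expresses a GFP-tagged, phosphorylation-site mutant of the human forkhead transcription factor FOXO1 (also called FKHR or FOXO1A). In bacteria it is maintained at high copy through a ColE1/pUC-type origin and selected with ampicillin via the β-lactamase gene. An f1 origin is also present. For mammalian cells, an SV40 early promoter drives a neomycin phosphotransferase gene followed by an SV40 polyadenylation signal, which allows G418 selection of stable transfectants. The feature table also flags small fragments (an HIV-1 LTR piece, ble, lacI, lac promoter/operator, bom). These appear to be backbone remnants or annotation matches rather than functional parts of the design.

The expression cassette uses the CMV immediate-early enhancer and promoter to transcribe a GFP (S65T) coding sequence placed upstream of the roughly 2 kb FOXO1 open reading frame, giving an N-terminal GFP fusion. The transcript ends at the bovine growth hormone polyadenylation signal. The insert was cloned between BamHI and XbaI sites, and flanking T7 and SP6 promoters serve as sequencing primer sites. The "AAA" designation refers to the T24A, S256A and S319A substitutions. According to the depositor, the resulting protein cannot be phosphorylated by Akt, so it should escape the negative regulation that Akt normally imposes on FOXO factors. The associated publication concerns forkhead factors as effectors of cell death and cell cycle arrest downstream of PTEN. This fits use of the construct to express an Akt-insensitive FKHR in cultured cells, with GFP available to identify expressing cells and follow the fusion protein.
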