Addgene plasmid #9023: 1099 pcDNA GFP FKHR AAA
Depositing lab: William Sellers. Depositing organization: Dana-Farber Cancer Institute. Publication: Forkhead transcription factors are critical effectors of cell death and cell cycle arrest downstream of PTEN. Nakamura N, Ramaswamy S, Vazquez F, Signoretti S, Loda M, Sellers WR. Mol Cell Biol. 2000 Dec . 20(23):8969-82. 10.1128/MCB.20.23.8969-8982.2000 PubMed 11073996.
Backbone
  Vector backbone: pcDNA3
  Backbone manufacturer: Invitrogen
  Backbone size w/o insert (bp): 6046
  Vector type: Mammalian Expression
  Selectable markers: Neomycin (select with G418)
Growth in bacteria
  Bacterial resistance: Ampicillin, 100 μg/mL
  Growth temperature: 37°C
  Growth strain: DH5alpha
  Copy number: High Copy
Gene/Insert
  Gene/Insert name: FKHR AAA (alt names: FKHR; FOXO1A)
  Species: H. sapiens (human)
  Insert size (bp): 2000
  Mutation: T24A S256A S319A
  Entrez Gene: FOXO1 (a.k.a. FKH1, FKHR, FOXO1A)
  Tag / fusion protein: GFP (N terminal on backbone)
  Cloning method: Restriction Enzyme; 5′ cloning site BamHI (not destroyed); 3′ cloning site XbaI (not destroyed)
  Sequencing primers: 5′ T7; 3′ SP6
Terms and licenses: Academic/Nonprofit Terms; Industry Terms: Not Available to Industry
Depositor comments: AAA mutant cannot be phosphorylated by Akt
How to cite: 1099 pcDNA GFP FKHR AAA was a gift from William Sellers (Addgene plasmid # 9023 ; http://n2t.net/addgene:9023 ; RRID:Addgene_9023)
