>Addgene plasmid #9023 | 1099 pcDNA GFP FKHR AAA | addgene partial sequence | sequence record 100927 | BGH-rev 5'-TAGAAGGCACAGTCGAGG-3'
TATAGAATAGGGCCCTCTAGATGCATGCTCGAACTTTTAAGTGTAACCTGCTCACTAACCCTCAGCCTGA
CACCCAGCTATGTGTCGTTGTCTTGACACTGTGTGGGAAGCTTTGGTTGGGCAACACATTGTCAAAGTTA
AAATCCAATGTATCTCCATCCATGAGGTCATTCCGAATGATGGATTCCATGTCACAGTCTAAGCGCTCAA
TGAACATGCCATCCAAGTCACTTGGGAGCTTCTCCTGGTGGAGAAGGCCCATTCTGCCATAGCCATTGCA
GCTGCTCACGGAGGAGTAGCCCCCCAGGGCACTCATCTGCATGGGGTGGGGCAGAGGCACTTGTACAGGT
GTCTTCACTTGGGTCAGGCGGTTCATACCCGAGGTGTGGGGCATGGTGCTTACCGTGTGGGGCAGGGGAC
GCCCGTTGACTGCAGATGTCTGCTGAGCATGTCCAGGGTGGGTATGGGAGCTGGGATTCATCATTTTGTT
ATGAGATGCCTGGCTGCCATAGGTTGACATGACCGAATTAGGGCCCATCATGACGTTCTGGCCCAGAACC
CGGCTGTTGGGCTGGGCTACCCCAGGATCAACTGGTGTCATAATGTCATTATGGGGAGGAGAGTCAGAAG
TCAGCAACTCCTTCAAGAGTCCAGGCGCACAGTTATACTGACTCATACCTCCATAACTCGACTTATTGTC
CTGAAGTGTTTGTATAGGCATCTGGGGCAAAGGGCTCATGCTGGATTGGCCATATGTATATTTTTGGTAG
TTTGGGCTGGGTGAATTCAAAACTGGTGTT
