>Addgene plasmid #9023 | 1099 pcDNA GFP FKHR AAA | addgene partial sequence | sequence record 100928 | mFoxo1-F 5'-aaggccatcgagagctcag-3'
GAGTGGATGGTCAAGAGCGTGCCCTACTTCAAGGATAAGGGTGACAGCAACAGCTCGGCGGGCTGGAAGA
ATTCAATTCGTCATAATCTGTCCCTACACAGCAAGTTCATTCGTGTGCAGAATGAAGGAACTGGAAAAAG
TTCTTGGTGGATGCTCAATCCAGAGGGTGGCAAGAGCGGGAAATCTCCTAGGAGAAGAGCTGCAGCCATG
GACAACAACAGTAAATTTGCTAAGAGCCGAAGCCGAGCTGCCAAGAAGAAAGCATCTCTCCAGTCTGGCC
AGGAGGGTGCTGGGGACAGCCCTGGATCACAGTTTTCCAAATGGCCTGCAAGCCCTGGCTCTCACAGCAA
TGATGACTTTGATAACTGGAGTACATTTCGCCCTCGAACTAGCGCAAATGCTAGTACTATTAGTGGGAGA
CTCTCACCCATTATGACCGAACAGGATGATCTTGGAGAAGGGGATGTGCATTCTATGGTGTACCCGCCAT
CTGCCGCAAAGATGGCCTCTACTTTACCCAGTCTGTCTGAGATAAGCAATCCCGAAAACATGGAAAATCT
TTTGGATAATCTCAACCTTCTCTCATCACCAACATCATTAACTGTTTCGACCCAGTCCTCACCTGGCACC
ATGATGCAGCAGACGCCGTGCTACTCGTTTGCGCCACCAAACACCAGTTTGAATTCACCCAGCCCAAACT
ACCAAAAATATACATATGGCCAATCCA
