>Addgene plasmid #9023 | 1099 pcDNA GFP FKHR AAA | addgene partial sequence | sequence record 100929 | GFP-F 5'-GGTCCTTCTTGAGTTTGTAAC-3'
ACTATACAAACAGCAGCTTCAGGGATCCGAGCTCGGATCTGATGTCACCATGGCCGAGGCGCCTCAGGTG
GTGGAGATCGACCCGGACTTCGAGCCGCTGCCCCGGCCGCGCTCGTGCGCCTGGCCGCTGCCCAGGCCGG
AGTTTAGCCAGTCCAACTCGGCCACCTCCAGCCCGGCGCCGTCGGGCAGCGCGGCTGCCAACCCCGACGC
CGCGGCGGGCCTGCCCTCGGCCTCGGCTGCCGCTGTCAGCGCCGACTTCATGAGCAACCTGAGCTTGCTG
GAGGAGAGCGAGGACTTCCCGCAGGCGCCCGGCTCCGTGGCGGCGGCGGTGGCGGCGGCGGCCGCCGCGG
CCGCCACCGGGGGGCTGTGCGGGGACTTCCAGGGCCCGGAGGCGGGC
